Addgene plasmid #52236: pUASp YFP Rac2 WT
Purpose: Drosophila expression of YFP-Rac2
Depositing lab: Matthew Scott. Depositing organization: Stanford University.
Backbone
  Vector backbone: pUASp
  Backbone size w/o insert (bp): 9939
  Vector type: Insect Expression ; Drosophila
Growth in bacteria
  Bacterial resistance: Ampicillin, 100 μg/mL
  Growth temperature: 37°C
  Growth strain: Top10
  Copy number: Unknown
Gene/Insert
  Gene/Insert name: Rac2
  Species: D. melanogaster (fly)
  Entrez Gene: Rac2 (a.k.a. Dmel_CG8556, CG8556, D-Rac 2, D-Rac2, DRac2, DRacB, DmRAC2, Dmel\CG8556, Drac1b, Drac2, P48554, Rac, Rac GTPase, Rac-2, Rac1, Rac1b, RacB, rac2)
  Promoter: GAL4
  Tag / fusion protein: YFP (N terminal on backbone)
  Cloning method: Gateway Cloning
  Sequencing primers: 5′ EGFP-C; 3′ pUASp-3 (5'-AGGTTTAACCAGGGGATGCT-3')
Terms and licenses: Academic/Nonprofit Terms; Industry Terms: Not Available to Industry
How to cite: pUASp YFP Rac2 WT was a gift from Matthew Scott (Addgene plasmid # 52236 ; http://n2t.net/addgene:52236 ; RRID:Addgene_52236)
