[The description below was written by a language model from this plasmid's Addgene catalogue record.]
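Description:
pUASp YFP Rac2 WT is a Drosophila expression plasmid built on the pUASp backbone (about 9.9 kb without the insert) and carrying the wild-type coding sequence of the D. melanogaster small GTPase Rac2. It is maintained in E. coli under ampicillin selection; the record lists the copy number as unknown and does not name the bacterial origin of replication. No feature table is supplied, so the description rests on the catalogue fields alone.

The Rac2 insert was introduced by Gateway recombination, placing it in frame downstream of a YFP tag supplied by the backbone, so the product is an N-terminally YFP-tagged Rac2 fusion. The promoter field is given as "GAL4", meaning that expression is GAL4-dependent. pUASp-type vectors place upstream activating sequences (UAS, the GAL4 binding sites) in front of a minimal promoter, so the transgene remains largely silent until the yeast transcription factor GAL4 is provided. In flies this is normally done by crossing to a driver line that expresses GAL4 in a chosen tissue or developmental stage. The pUASp design is generally known for supporting expression in the female germline as well as in somatic tissues, and for being a P-element-based transformation vector, although the record itself does not list transposon ends or a fly selection marker.

The stated purpose is Drosophila expression of YFP-Rac2. Such a construct suits live or fixed imaging of Rac2 localisation and tissue-specific overexpression of the wild-type GTPase. The "WT" label suggests it could serve as a reference for mutant Rac2 versions, though none are described here.
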