>Addgene plasmid #52236 | pUASp YFP Rac2 WT | addgene partial sequence | sequence record 81603 | EGFP-C 5'-CATGGTCCTGCTGGAGTTCGTG-3'
TGGACGAGCTGTACAAGTCCGGACTCAGATCTCGAGCTCAAGCTTCGAATTCTGCAGTCGACGGTACCGC
GGGCCCGGGATCATCAACAAGTTTGTACAAAAAAGCAGGCTTAATGCAGGCCATCAAGTGTGTGGTTGTG
GGCGACGGAGCGGTGGGAAAGACCTGTCTGCTGATCAGCTATACGACCAACGCCTTCCCCGGCGAGTACA
TACCCACGGTGTTCGACAACTATTCGGCGAATGTGATGGTGGATGCCAAGCCCATCAATCTGGGCCTCTG
GGATACGGCTGGACAGGAGGACTACGATCGCCTGAGGCCGCTATCCTATCCGCAAACGGATGTCTTTCTC
ATCTGTTTCTCACTGGTGAATCCGGCATCGTTTGAGAATGTGCGAGCCAAATGGTTTCCCGAGGTGCGTC
ATCATTGCCCGAGTGTGCCGATAATCCTGGTCGGCACCAAACTGGATCTGCGCGACGATAAGCAGACGAT
CGAGAAGCTGAAGGACAAGAAGCTAACACCGATCACCTATCCCCAAGGACTGGCGATGGCCAAGGAAATA
GCTGCGGTCAAGTATCTGGAGTGCTCGGCCCTGACCCAAAAGGGTCTGAAGACGGTCTTCGACGAGGCCA
TACGATCCGTGCTATGTCCTGTCGTTCGAGGACCCAAGCGGCACAAGTGCGCCCTGCTCTAAAACCCAGC
TTTCTTGTACAAAGTGGTTGATGATCCTCTAGAGTCGACCTCGAACGTTAACGTTAACGTAACGTTAACT
CGAGGAGCTTGATAACATTATACCTAAACCCATGGTCAAGAGTAAACATTTCTGCCTTTGAAGTTGAGAA
CACAATTAAGCATCCCCTGGTTAACCTGACATTCATACTTGTTAATAGCGCCATAAAACATAGCACCAAT
TTCGAAGAAATCAGTTAAAAGCAATTAGCAATTAGCAAT
